>Addgene plasmid #13933 | RCAS(A) Chfz-7 deltaC (CT#536) | addgene partial sequence | sequence record 20142 | RCAS-F 5'-ACATGGGTGGTGGTATAGCGCTTGCG-3'
GCTATTGGTATTGTGAATACGCTTTTGTCTGTGTGCTGCAGGAGCTGAGCTGACTCTGCTGGTGGCCTCG
CGTACCACTGTGGCATCGATTCTAGACCACTGTGGCCAGGCGGTAGCTGGGACGTGCAGCCGACCACCAT
GCGGCCCGCGGCGGGAGAAGCGGGCGCCGGGCTCCGCTGGCTGGGCCTGGCCGCCCTGCTGGCCGCCCTG
CTGGGCACCCCGTGCGCGGCGGCGCATCAGGACGATAAGGCCATCTCCGTGCCGGACCACGGCTTCTGCC
AGCCCATCTCCATCCCTCTCTGCACGGATATCGCCTACAACCCGACCATCCTGCCCAACCTGCTGGGCCA
CACCAACCAGGAGGACGCTGGCCTGGAGGTGCACCACTTCTACCCGCTGGTCAAGGTGCAGTGCTCGGCC
GAGCTCAAGTTCTTCCTCTGCTCCATGTACGCACCGGTTTGCACCGTACTGGAGCAGGCCATCCCACCCT
GCCGCTCCCTATGTGAGCGGGCTCGCCAGGGTTGTGAGGCGCTCATGAACAAGTTTGGCTTCCAGTGGCC
GGAGCGGCTCCGCTGCGAGAACTTTCCCGTGCAC
