[The description below was written by a language model from this plasmid's Addgene catalogue record.]
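Description:
RCAS(A) Chfz-7 deltaC is a replication-competent avian retroviral expression construct built on the RCASBP(A) backbone, recorded as about 11.6 kb without the insert. RCAS vectors are derived from Rous sarcoma virus: the proviral genome retains the viral genes needed for replication, while the position originally occupied by src is replaced by a ClaI cloning site. An inserted gene is expressed from a spliced message driven by the viral LTR. The "BP" designation refers to the Bryan high-titre polymerase variant, and "(A)" denotes the subgroup A envelope, which determines which avian cells the virus can infect. In bacteria the plasmid is a high-copy construct selected with ampicillin. No feature table is provided, so the individual backbone elements are not annotated in the record.

The payload is chicken Frizzled 7 (FZD7, cFz-7), a Wnt receptor, carrying a truncation that removes the C-terminal 24 amino acids. According to the depositor notes, the truncated coding region was generated by PCR with primers bearing BsaI and EcoRI sites and passed through the Slax13 shuttle vector. It was then transferred into RCAS as a ClaI fragment, with both ClaI sites preserved. No epitope tag or reporter is recorded.

Constructs of this type are typically transfected into chicken cells to produce infectious virus. The virus spreads through infected embryonic tissue and gives sustained misexpression of the insert. The associated publication concerns the roles of Wnt signalling during chondrogenesis in the chicken limb, which suggests this receptor variant was used to perturb Frizzled-mediated signalling in that setting. The record does not state the functional consequence of the truncation.
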