Addgene plasmid #13933: RCAS(A) Chfz-7 deltaC (CT#536)
Depositing lab: Cliff Tabin. Depositing organization: Harvard Medical School. Publication: Dual roles of Wnt signaling during chondrogenesis in the chicken limb. Hartmann C, Tabin CJ. Development. 2000 Jul . 127(14):3141-59. PubMed 10862751.
Backbone
  Vector backbone: RCASBP(A)
  Backbone size w/o insert (bp): 11600
  Vector type: Retroviral ; avian expression
Growth in bacteria
  Bacterial resistance: Ampicillin, 100 μg/mL
  Growth temperature: 37°C
  Growth strain: DH5alpha
  Copy number: High Copy
Gene/Insert
  Gene/Insert name: Fz 7 (alt name: Frizzled 7)
  Species: G. gallus (chicken)
  Mutation: C-terminal 24 aa truncated.
  Entrez Gene: FZD7 (a.k.a. Fz-7, cFz-7)
  Cloning method: Restriction Enzyme; 5′ cloning site ClaI (not destroyed); 3′ cloning site ClaI (not destroyed)
  Sequencing primers: 5′ RCAS-F
Terms and licenses: Academic/Nonprofit Terms; Industry Terms: Not Available to Industry
Depositor comments: Frizzled 7 C-terminal 24 AA truncated: 5’ BsaI-primer, 3’ EcoRI-primer, shuttle vector: Slax13.
How to cite: RCAS(A) Chfz-7 deltaC (CT#536) was a gift from Cliff Tabin (Addgene plasmid # 13933 ; http://n2t.net/addgene:13933 ; RRID:Addgene_13933)
